>Addgene plasmid #218092 | pOET5 GII.4 Sydney noro-VLP | addgene full sequence | sequence record 433318 | Addgene NGS Result
CTAAATTGTAAGCGTTAATATTTTGTTAAAATTCGCGTTAAATTTTTGTTAAATCAGCTCATTTTTTAAC
CAATAGGCCGAAATCGGCAAAATCCCTTATAAATCAAAAGAATAGACCGAGATAGGGTTGAGTGGCCGCT
ACAGGGCGCTCCCATTCGCCATTCAGGCTGCGCAACTGTTGGGAAGGGCGTTTCGGTGCGGGCCTCTTCG
CTATTACGCCAGCTGGCGAAAGGGGGATGTGCTGCAAGGCGATTAAGTTGGGTAACGCCAGGGTTTTCCC
AGTCACGACGTTGTAAAACGACGGCCAGTGAGCGCGACGTAATACGACTCACTATAGGGCGAATTGGCGG
AAGGCCGTCAAGGCCGTGACGTTAAAACTATTAAGCCATCCAATCGACCGTTAGTCGAATCAGGACCGCT
GGTGCGAGAAGCCGCGAAGTATGGCGAATGCATCGTATAACGTGTGGAGTCCGCTCATTAGAGCGTCATG
TTTAGACAAGAAAGCTACATATTTAATTGATCCCGATGATTTTATTGATAAATTGACCCTAACTCCATAC
ACGGTATTCTACAATGGCGGGGTTTTGGTCAAAATTTCCGGACTGCGATTGTACATGCTGTTAACGGCTC
CGCCCACTATTAATGAAATTAAAAATTCCAATTTTAAAAAACGCAGCAAGAGAAACATTTGTATGAAAGA
ATGCGTAGAAGGAAAGAAAAATGTCGTGGACATGCTGAACAACAAGATTAATATGCCTCCGTGTATAAAA
AAAATATTGAACGATTTGAAAGAAAACAATGTACCGCGCGGCGGTATGTACAGGAAGAGGTTTATACTAA
ACTGTTACATTGCAAACGTGGTTTCGTGTGCCAAGTGTGAAAACCGATGTTTAATCAAGGCTCTGACGCA
TTTCTACAACCACGACTCCAAGTGTGTGGGTGAAGTCATGCATCTTTTAATCAAATCCCAAGATGTGTAT
AAACCACCAAACTGCCAAAAAATGAAAACTGTGGACAAGCTCTGTCCGTTTGCTGGCAACTGCAAGGGTC
TCAATCCTATTTGTAATTATTGAATAATAAAACAATTATAAATGCTAAATTTGTTTTTTATTAACGATAC
AAACCAAACGCAACAAGAACATTTGTAGTATTATCTATAATTGAAAACGCGTAGTTATAATCGCTGAGGT
AATATTTAAAATCATTTTCAAATGATTCACAGTTAATTTGCGACAATATAATTTTATTTTCACATAAACT
AGACGCCTTGTCGTCTTCTTCTTCGTATTCCTTCTCTTTTTCATTTTTCTCCTCATAAAAATTAACATAG
TTATTATCGTATCCATATATGTATCTATCGTATAGAGTAAATTTTTTGTTGTCATAAATATATATGTCTT
TTTTAATGGGGTGTATAGTACCGCTGCGCATAGTTTTTCTGTAATTTACAACAGTGCTATTTTCTGGTAG
TTCTTCGGAGTGTGTTGCTTTAATTATTAAATTTATATAATCAATGAATTTGGGATCGTCGGTTTTGTAC
AATATGTTGCCTCTAGAATACTGCAGTGAGCGGCCGCCAAAGGCCTGTTGAGCTCTATGAATTCTAGAGA
TCTGTGATTGTAAATAAAATGTAATTTACAGTATAGTATTTTAATTAATATACAAATGATTTGATAATAA
TTCTTATTTAACTATAATATATTGTGTTGGGTTGAATTAAAGGTCCCGGCATCCTCAAATGCATAATTTC
ATAGTCCCCCTTGTTGTAAGTGATGCGTATTTCTGAATCTTTGTAAAATAGCACACAAGACTCCAACGCG
TTTGGCGTTTATTTTCTTGCTCGACTCTAGGATATCATGGAGATAATTAAAATGATAACCATCTCGCAAA
TAAATAAGTATTTTACTGTTTTCGTAACAGTTTTGTAATAAAAAAACCTATAAATATAGGATCCATGAAG
ATGGCTTCCAGCGACGCTAACCCTTCCGACGGTTCTGCTGCTAACCTGGTGCCTGAAGTGAACAACGAAG
TGATGGCTCTGGAACCCGTCGTGGGTGCTGCTATTGCTGCTCCTGTGGCTGGACAGCAGAACGTGATCGA
CCCCTGGATTCGTAACAACTTCGTGCAGGCTCCCGGTGGCGAGTTCACTGTTAGTCCTAGAAACGCTCCC
GGCGAGATCCTTTGGAGTGCTCCTTTGGGTCCCGACTTGAACCCCTACCTGTCTCACCTGGCTCGTATGT
ACAACGGTTACGCTGGTGGTTTCGAGGTGCAAGTGATCCTGGCTGGAAACGCTTTCACCGCTGGCAAAGT
GATCTTCGCTGCTGTGCCTCCTAACTTCCCTACCGAGGGACTGTCCCCTAGCCAAGTGACTATGTTCCCT
CACATCGTGGTGGACGTGCGTCAGTTGGAACCTGTGCTGATCCCTCTGCCTGACGTGCGCAACAACTTCT
ACCACTACAACCAGTCTAACGACCCCACCATCAAGCTGATCGCTATGCTGTACACCCCTCTGCGTGCTAA
CAACGCTGGCGACGACGTGTTCACTGTGTCCTGCAGAGTGCTGACCCGTCCTTCTCCTGACTTCGACTTC
ATCTTCCTGGTGCCACCTACCGTCGAGTCCCGTACC
[900 nt withheld, positions 2627-3526]
TACACCCTGGCTCCTATGGGCAACGGAACTGGTAGACGTCGTGCTGTGTAATAAAGCTTATTAATAAAAC
ACGATACATTGTTATTAGTACATTTATTAAGCGCTAGATTCTGTGCGTTGTTGATTTACAGACAATTGTT
GTACGTATTTTAATAATTCATTAAATTTATAATCTTTAGGGTGGTATGTTAGAGCGAAAATCAAATGATT
TTCAGCGTCTTTATATCTGAATTTAAATATTAAATCCTCAATAGATTTGTAAAATAGGTTTCGATTAGTT
TCAAACAAGGGTTGTTTTTCCGAACCGATGGCTGGACTATCTAATGGATTTTCGCTCAACGCCACAAAAC
TTGCCAAATCTTGTAGCAGCAATCTAGCTTTGTCGATATTCGTTTGTGTTTTGTTTTGTAATAAAGGTTC
GACGTCGTTCAAAATATTATGCGCTTTTGTATTTCTTTCATCACTGTCGTTAGTGTACAATTGACTCGAC
GTAAACACGTTAAATAACGCTTGGACATATTTAACATCGGGCGTGTTAGCTTTATTAGGCCGATTATCGT
CGTCGTCCCAACCCTCGTCGTTAGAAGTTGCTTCCGAAGACGATTTTGCCATAGCCACACGACGCCTATT
AATTGTGTCGGCTAACACGTCCGCGATCAAATTTGTAGTTGAGCTTTTTGGGCCTCATGGGCCTTCCGCT
CACTGCCCGCTTTCCAGTCGGGAAACCTGTCGTGCCAGCTGCATTAACATGGTCATAGCTGTTTCCTTGC
GTATTGGGCGCTCTCCGCTTCCTCGCTCACTGACTCGCTGCGCTCGGTCGTTCGGGTAAAGCCTGGGGTG
CCTAATGAGCAAAAGGCCAGCAAAAGGCCAGGAACCGTAAAAAGGCCGCGTTGCTGGCGTTTTTCCATAG
GCTCCGCCCCCCTGACGAGCATCACAAAAATCGACGCTCAAGTCAGAGGTGGCGAAACCCGACAGGACTA
TAAAGATACCAGGCGTTTCCCCCTGGAAGCTCCCTCGTGCGCTCTCCTGTTCCGACCCTGCCGCTTACCG
GATACCTGTCCGCCTTTCTCCCTTCGGGAAGCGTGGCGCTTTCTCATAGCTCACGCTGTAGGTATCTCAG
TTCGGTGTAGGTCGTTCGCTCCAAGCTGGGCTGTGTGCACGAACCCCCCGTTCAGCCCGACCGCTGCGCC
TTATCCGGTAACTATCGTCTTGAGTCCAACCCGGTAAGACACGACTTATCGCCACTGGCAGCAGCCACTG
GTAACAGGATTAGCAGAGCGAGGTATGTAGGCGGTGCTACAGAGTTCTTGAAGTGGTGGCCTAACTACGG
CTACACTAGAAGAACAGTATTTGGTATCTGCGCTCTGCTGAAGCCAGTTACCTTCGGAAAAAGAGTTGGT
AGCTCTTGATCCGGCAAACAAACCACCGCTGGTAGCGGTGGTTTTTTTGTTTGCAAGCAGCAGATTACGC
GCAGAAAAAAAGGATCTCAAGAAGATCCTTTGATCTTTTCTACGGGGTCTGACGCTCAGTGGAACGAAAA
CTCACGTTAAGGGATTTTGGTCATGAGATTATCAAAAAGGATCTTCACCTAGATCCTTTTAAATTAAAAA
TGAAGTTTTAAATCAATCTAAAGTATATATGAGTAAACTTGGTCTGACAGTTACCAATGCTTAATCAGTG
AGGCACCTATCTCAGCGATCTGTCTATTTCGTTCATCCATAGTTGCCTGACTCCCCGTCGTGTAGATAAC
TACGATACGGGAGGGCTTACCATCTGGCCCCAGTGCTGCAATGATACCGCGAGAACCACGCTCACCGGCT
CCAGATTTATCAGCAATAAACCAGCCAGCCGGAAGGGCCGAGCGCAGAAGTGGTCCTGCAACTTTATCCG
CCTCCATCCAGTCTATTAATTGTTGCCGGGAAGCTAGAGTAAGTAGTTCGCCAGTTAATAGTTTGCGCAA
CGTTGTTGCCATTGCTACAGGCATCGTGGTGTCACGCTCGTCGTTTGGTATGGCTTCATTCAGCTCCGGT
TCCCAACGATCAAGGCGAGTTACATGATCCCCCATGTTGTGCAAAAAAGCGGTTAGCTCCTTCGGTCCTC
CGATCGTTGTCAGAAGTAAGTTGGCCGCAGTGTTATCACTCATGGTTATGGCAGCACTGCATAATTCTCT
TACTGTCATGCCATCCGTAAGATGCTTTTCTGTGACTGGTGAGTACTCAACCAAGTCATTCTGAGAATAG
TGTATGCGGCGACCGAGTTGCTCTTGCCCGGCGTCAATACGGGATAATACCGCGCCACATAGCAGAACTT
TAAAAGTGCTCATCATTGGAAAACGTTCTTCGGGGCGAAAACTCTCAAGGATCTTACCGCTGTTGAGATC
CAGTTCGATGTAACCCACTCGTGCACCCAACTGATCTTCAGCATCTTTTACTTTCACCAGCGTTTCTGGG
TGAGCAAAAACAGGAAGGCAAAATGCCGCAAAAAAGGGAATAAGGGCGACACGGAAATGTTGAATACTCA
TACTCTTCCTTTTTCAATATTATTGAAGCATTTATCAGGGTTATTGTCTCATGAGCGGATACATATTTGA
ATGTATTTAGAAAAATAAACAAATAGGGGTTCCGCGCACATTTCCCCGAAAAGTGCCAC
Features (pLannotate 1.2.2; 15 found; start..end, strand, type, name):
      3..134     -  rep_origin     M13 ori (fragment): M13 bacteriophage origin of replication; arrow indicates direction of (+) strand synthesis
    155..311     -  CDS            lacZα (fragment): LacZα fragment of β-galactosidase; lacZ fragment
    320..338     +  promoter       T7 promoter: promoter for bacteriophage T7 RNA polymerase
    441..1070    +  CDS            LEF-2: LEF2_NPVAC - Experimental evidence at protein level: Swiss-Prot protein existence level 1. Plays an essential role in viral DNA replication. Does not seem to participate in the initiation step but is rather important for the amplification of DNA. Also required for expression from the vp39 and polh promoters. From Autographa californica nuclear polyhedrosis virus (AcMNPV).
   1111..1551    +  CDS            ORF603 (fragment): baculovirus ORF603 protein
   1616..1725    -  promoter       p10 promoter: baculovirus promoter for expression in insect cells
   1715..1843    -  CDS            P26 (fragment): POXIN_NPVOP - Protein inferred from homology: Swiss-Prot protein existence level 3. Nuclease that cleaves host 2',3'-cGAMP. From Orgyia pseudotsugata multicapsid polyhedrosis virus (OpMNPV).
   1854..1945    +  promoter       polyhedrin promoter: polh from Autographa californica; promoter for the baculovirus polyhedrin gene
   1955..3571    +  CDS            CAPSD_LORDV (sequence partly withheld): Protein inferred from homology: Swiss-Prot protein existence level 3. Soluble capsid protein may play a role in viral immunoevasion. From Lordsdale virus (strain GII/Human/United Kingdom/Lordsdale/1993) (Human enteric calicivirus) (Hu/NV/LD/1993/UK).
   3594..3966    +  3'UTR          polyhedrin 3' UTR: 3' UTR from the Autographa californica nucleopolyhedrovirus polyhedrin gene (Suzuki et al., 2006)
   4226..4273    -  CDS            lacI (fragment): lac repressor; lacI; The lac repressor binds to the lac operator to inhibit transcription in E. coli. This inhibition can be relieved by adding lactose or isopropyl-β-D-thiogalactopyranoside (IPTG).
   4310..4350    -  rep_origin     RSF ori (fragment): Plasmids containing the RSF 1030 origin of replication can be propagated in E. coli cells that contain additional plasmids with compatible origins.
   4428..5016    -  rep_origin     ori: high-copy-number ColE1/pMB1/pBR322/pUC origin of replication
   5187..6047    -  CDS            AmpR: β-lactamase; bla; confers resistance to ampicillin, carbenicillin, and related antibiotics
   6048..6152    -  promoter       AmpR promoter: bla
