[The description below was written by a language model from this plasmid's Addgene catalogue record and pLannotate feature annotations shown in this document.]
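Description:
pOET5 GII.4 Sydney noro-VLP is a baculovirus transfer plasmid for insect-cell expression, built on the commercial pOET5.1 backbone and totalling about 6.2 kb. In E. coli it is maintained at high copy from a ColE1/pUC-type origin and selected with ampicillin through the β-lactamase gene and its native promoter. The feature table also picks up small remnants of an M13 origin, lacZα, lacI and an RSF origin, plus a T7 promoter; these appear to be backbone vestiges rather than functional parts of the design.

The payload is a 1.6 kb synthetic gene encoding the major capsid protein VP1 of human norovirus strain GII.4 Sydney 2012, cloned between BamHI and HindIII sites that were both retained. The annotation software labels this open reading frame by homology to the capsid of Lordsdale virus, another genogroup II norovirus, which is consistent with the catalogue entry. VP1 sits downstream of the very late AcMNPV polyhedrin promoter and is followed by the polyhedrin 3' UTR. A p10 promoter lies in the opposite orientation just upstream, reflecting the dual-promoter layout of the backbone, but no insert is recorded behind it. On the upstream side the cassette is flanked by baculovirus sequences (LEF-2 and a fragment of ORF603). In transfer vectors of this type, viral flanks serve as homology arms for recombination into a baculovirus genome at the polyhedrin locus, though no downstream arm is annotated here.

Once a recombinant baculovirus is generated, infected insect cells produce VP1, which self-assembles into norovirus-like particles lacking a viral genome. No tags are recorded, and an alternative name, WT-noro-VLP, indicates a wild-type particle. The record states the purpose only as forming these particles and does not specify downstream applications.
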