Addgene plasmid #218092: pOET5 GII.4 Sydney noro-VLP
Purpose: Forms Sydney GII.4 Sydney norovirus-like particle in insect cells by expression of VP1 from strain GII.4/Sydney/NSW0514/2012/AU (GenBank ID: AFV08795).
Depositing lab: Minna Hankaniemi. Depositing organization: Tampere University, BioMediTech.
Backbone
  Vector backbone: pOET5.1
  Backbone manufacturer: Oxford Expression Technologies
  Backbone size w/o insert (bp): 4553
  Total vector size (bp): 6176
  Vector type: Insect Expression
Growth in bacteria
  Bacterial resistance: Ampicillin, 100 μg/mL
  Growth temperature: 37°C
  Growth strain: DH5alpha
  Copy number: High Copy
Gene/Insert
  Gene/Insert name: noro-VLP (alt names: noro-VP1; WT-noro-VLP; VP1)
  Species: H. sapiens (human); Human norovirus
  Insert size (bp): 1623
  GenBank ID: AFV08795
  Promoter: Polyhedrin
  Cloning method: Restriction Enzyme; 5′ cloning site BamHI (not destroyed); 3′ cloning site HindIII (not destroyed)
  Sequencing primers: 5′ TTTCGTAACAGTTTTGTAATAAAAAAACCTA; 3′ ACACGATACATTGTTATTAGTACATTTAT
Resource information
  A portion of this plasmid was derived from a plasmid made by: Gene synthetically produced and cloned by GenScript.
Terms and licenses: Academic/Nonprofit Terms; Industry Terms: Not Available to Industry
How to cite: pOET5 GII.4 Sydney noro-VLP was a gift from Minna Hankaniemi (Addgene plasmid # 218092 ; http://n2t.net/addgene:218092 ; RRID:Addgene_218092)
